Addgene plasmid #100098: pETDuet_huCAD_ICADL (TevS)
Purpose: dual expression of human CAD and ICAD. The two caspase cleavage sites in ICAD were mutated to TEVP cleavable sequences
Depositing lab: Jim Wells. Depositing organization: University of California, San Francisco (UCSF). Publication: Engineered cellular gene-replacement platform for selective and inducible proteolytic profiling. Morgan CW, Diaz JE, Zeitlin SG, Gray DC, Wells JA. Proc Natl Acad Sci U S A. 2015 Jul 7;112(27):8344-9. doi: 10.1073/pnas.1504141112. Epub 2015 Jun 23. PubMed 26106156.
Backbone
  Vector backbone: pETDuet
  Vector type: Bacterial Expression
Growth in bacteria
  Bacterial resistance: Ampicillin, 100 μg/mL
  Growth temperature: 37°C
  Growth strain: DH5alpha
  Copy number: Unknown
Gene/Insert
  Gene/Insert name: DNA fragmentation factor subunit alpha
  Species: H. sapiens (human)
  Mutation: two caspase cleavage sites (DETD-117 and DAVD-224) in ICAD were sequentially mutated to TEVP cleavable sequences
  Entrez Gene: CAD (a.k.a. CDG1Z, DEE50, EIEE50, GATD4); DFFA (a.k.a. DFF-45, DFF1, ICAD)
  Promoter: T7
  Cloning method: Unknown
Terms and licenses: Academic/Nonprofit Terms; Industry Terms: Not Available to Industry
Depositor comments: Please note- insertion of amino acids ENLYFG after AA117, and insertion of ENLYFQSG after AA224 in ICAD [Genbank sequence NP_004392.1.] are expected insertions. They make the ICAD variant recognizable and cleavable by TEVP.
How to cite: pETDuet_huCAD_ICADL (TevS) was a gift from Jim Wells (Addgene plasmid # 100098 ; http://n2t.net/addgene:100098 ; RRID:Addgene_100098)
