[The description below was written by a language model from this plasmid's Addgene catalogue record and pLannotate feature annotations shown in this document.]
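Description:
pETDuet_huCAD_ICADL (TevS) is a bacterial co-expression plasmid of about 7.4 kb built on the pETDuet backbone, designed to produce two human proteins in E. coli from a single vector. It replicates through a ColE1/pBR322-type origin accompanied by the rop gene and bom region, which are associated with moderated copy number (the record lists copy number as unknown). It also carries an f1 origin, and selection is by ampicillin through the β-lactamase gene. A lacI gene with its own promoter supplies lac repressor. Short tetracycline-resistance fragments appear to be nonfunctional backbone remnants.

The payload consists of two tandem T7 promoter/lac operator units, so expression requires a host providing T7 RNA polymerase and is inducible with IPTG. The first unit, with a T7 gene 10 ribosome binding site, drives DFFB, the caspase-activated DNase (CAD/DFF40). The catalogue's Entrez link to the unrelated gene symbol "CAD" appears to be a naming collision, since the annotated coding sequence is DFFB. The second unit drives DFFA (ICAD/DFF45, long form), the nuclease's inhibitor, preceded by a short FLAG-type epitope match and followed by an S-tag fragment and a T7 terminator. Whether the S-tag is translated in frame is not stated.

ICAD's two caspase cleavage sites, after residues 117 and 224, have been altered by inserting TEV protease recognition sequences. The inhibitor therefore becomes cleavable by TEV protease, allowing the nuclease to be released by that orthogonal protease. Co-expression lets the CAD–ICAD complex be produced together. The associated work concerns selective, inducible proteolysis of individual caspase substrates.
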