Features (pLannotate 1.2.2; 23 found; start..end, strand, type, name):
      1..19      +  promoter       T7 promoter: promoter for bacteriophage T7 RNA polymerase
     20..44      +  protein_bind   lac operator: The lac repressor binds to the lac operator to inhibit transcription in E. coli. This inhibition can be relieved by adding lactose or isopropyl-β-D-thiogalactopyranoside (IPTG). lac repressor encoded by lacI
     59..81      +  RBS            RBS: efficient ribosome binding site from bacteriophage T7 gene 10 (Olins and Rangwala, 1989)
    154..1167    +  CDS            DFFB: DFFB_HUMAN - Also known as CAD, DFF2, DFF40. Experimental evidence at protein level: Swiss-Prot protein existence level 1. Nuclease that induces DNA fragmentation and chromatin condensation during apoptosis. Degrades naked DNA and induces apoptotic morphology. From Homo sapiens (Human).
   1236..1254    +  promoter       T7 promoter: promoter for bacteriophage T7 RNA polymerase
   1255..1279    +  protein_bind   lac operator: The lac repressor binds to the lac operator to inhibit transcription in E. coli. This inhibition can be relieved by adding lactose or isopropyl-β-D-thiogalactopyranoside (IPTG). lac repressor encoded by lacI
   1325..1350    +  CDS            3xFLAG (fragment): three tandem FLAG® epitope tags
   1349..2380    +  CDS            DFFA: DFFA_HUMAN - Also known as DFF1, DFF45. Experimental evidence at protein level: Swiss-Prot protein existence level 1. Inhibitor of the caspase-activated DNase (DFF40). From Homo sapiens (Human).
   2396..2437    +  CDS            S-Tag (fragment): affinity and epitope tag derived from pancreatic ribonuclease A
   2467..2484    +  CDS            SET1 (fragment): solubility-enhancement tag derived from T7 phage gene 10B
   2492..2539    +  terminator     T7 terminator: transcription terminator for bacteriophage T7 RNA polymerase
   2576..3031    +  rep_origin     f1 ori (sequence partly withheld): f1 bacteriophage origin of replication; arrow indicates direction of (+) strand synthesis
   3146..4006    -  CDS            AmpR: β-lactamase; bla; confers resistance to ampicillin, carbenicillin, and related antibiotics
   4007..4099    -  promoter       AmpR promoter: bla
   4180..4768    +  rep_origin     ori: high-copy-number ColE1/pMB1/pBR322/pUC origin of replication
   4954..5093    -  misc_feature   bom: basis of mobility region from pBR322
   5195..5386    -  CDS            rop: Rop protein, which maintains plasmids at low copy number; rop
   5403..5783    +  CDS            YPB1_ECOLX: Protein predicted: Swiss-Prot protein existence level 4. From Escherichia coli.
   5845..5909    -  CDS            TcR (fragment): tetracycline efflux protein; tet; confers resistance to tetracycline
   5924..5945    -  protein_bind   CAP binding site: CAP binding activates transcription in the presence of cAMP. E. coli catabolite activator protein
   5958..7040    -  CDS            lacI: lac repressor; lacI; The lac repressor binds to the lac operator to inhibit transcription in E. coli. This inhibition can be relieved by adding lactose or isopropyl-β-D-thiogalactopyranoside (IPTG).
   7041..7118    -  promoter       lacI promoter: lacI
   7126..7405    -  CDS            TcR (fragment): tetracycline efflux protein; tet; confers resistance to tetracycline
>Addgene plasmid #100098 | pETDuet_huCAD_ICADL (TevS) | addgene full sequence | sequence record 261413 | Addgene NGS Result
TAATACGACTCACTATAGGGGAATTGTGAGCGGATAACAATTCCCCTCTAGAAATAATTTTGTTTAACTT
TAAGAAGGAGATATACCATGGGCAGCAGCCATCACCATCATCACCACAGCCAGGATCCGAATTCGAGCTC
GGCGCGCCTGCAGATGCTCCAGAAGCCCAAGAGCGTGAAGCTGCGGGCCCTGCGCAGCCCGAGGAAGTTC
GGCGTGGCTGGCCGGAGCTGCCAGGAGGTGCTGCGCAAGGGCTGTCTCCGCTTCCAGCTCCCTGAGCGCG
GTTCCCGGCTGTGCCTGTACGAGGATGGCACGGAGCTGACGGAAGATTACTTCCCCAGTGTTCCCGACAA
CGCCGAGCTGGTGCTGCTCACCTTGGGCCAGGCCTGGCAGGGCTATGTGAGCGACATCAGGCGCTTCCTC
AGTGCATTTCACGAGCCACAGGTGGGGCTCATCCAGGCCGCCCAGCAGCTGCTGTGTGATGAGCAGGCCC
CACAGAGGCAGAGGCTGCTGGCTGACCTCCTGCACAACGTCAGCCAGAACATCGCGGCCGAGACCCGGGC
TGAGGACCCGCCGTGGTTTGAAGGCTTGGAGTCCCGATTTCAGAGCAAGTCTGGCTATCTGAGATACAGC
TGTGAGAGCCGGATCCGGAGTTACCTGAGGGAGGTGAGCTCCTACCCCTCCACAGTGGGTGCGGAGGCTC
AGGAGGAATTCCTGCGGGTCCTCGGCTCCATGTGCCAGAGGCTCCGGTCCATGCAGTACAATGGCAGCTA
CTTCGACAGAGGAGCCAAGGGCGGCAGCCGCCTCTGCACACCGGAAGGCTGGTTCTCCTGCCAGGGTCCC
TTTGACATGGACAGCTGCTTATCAAGACACTCCATCAACCCCTACAGTAACAGGGAGAGCAGGATCCTCT
TCAGCACCTGGAACCTGGATCACATAATAGAAAAGAAACGCACCATCATTCCTACACTGGTGGAAGCAAT
TAAGGAACAAGATGGAAGAGAAGTGGACTGGGAGTATTTTTATGGCCTGCTTTTTACCTCAGAGAACCTA
AAACTAGTGCACATTGTCTGCCATAAGAAAACCACCCACAAGCTCAACTGTGACCCGAGCAGAATCTACA
AACCCCAGACAAGGTTGAAGCGGAAGCAGCCTGTGCGGAAACGCCAGTGAGCGGCCGCATAATGCTTAAG
TCGAACAGAAAGTAATCGTATTGTACACGGCCGCATAATCGAAATTAATACGACTCACTATAGGGGAATT
GTGAGCGGATAACAATTCCCCATCTTAGTATATTAGTTAAGTATAAGAAGGAGATATACATATGGATTAC
AAGGATGACGACGATAAGGAGGTGACCGGGGACGCCGGGGTACCAGAATCTGGCGAGATCCGGACTCTAA
AGCCGTGTCTGCTGCGCCGCAACTACAGCCGCGAACAGCACGGCGTGGCCGCCTCCTGCCTCGAAGACCT
GAGGAGCAAGGCCTGTGACATTCTGGCCATTGATAAGTCCCTGACACCAGTCACCCTGGTCCTGGCAGAG
GATGGCACCATAGTCGACGACGATGACTACTTTCTGTGTCTACCTTCCAATACTAAGTTTGTGGCATTGG
CTAGTAATGAGAAATGGGCATACAACAATTCAGATGGAGGTACAGCTTGGATTTCCCAAGAGTCCTTTGA
TGTAGATGAAACAGACGAAAATCTCTACTTCCAGAGCGGGGCAGGATTAAAATGGAAAAACGTGGCCAGG
CAGCTGAAAGAAGATCTGTCCAGCATCATCCTCCTATCAGAGGAGGACCTCCAGATGCTTGTTGACGCTC
CCTGCTCAGACCTGGCTCAGGAACTACGTCAGAGTTGTGCCACCGTCCAGCGGCTGCAGCACACACTCCA
ACAGGTGCTTGACCAAAGAGAGGAAGTGCGTCAGTCCAAGCAGCTCCTGCAGCTGTACCTCCAGGCTTTG
GAGAAAGAGGGCAGCCTCTTGTCAAAGCAGGAAGAGTCCAAAGCTGCCTTTGGTGAGGAGGTGGATGCAG
TAGACGAAAATCTCTACTTCCAGAGTGGTACGGGTATCAGCAGAGAGACCTCCTCGGACGTTGCGCTGGC
GAGCCACATCCTTACTGCACTGAGGGAGAAGCAGGCTCCAGAGCTGAGCTTATCTAGTCAGGATTTGGAG
TTGGTTACCAAGGAAGACCCCAAAGCACTGGCTGTTGCCTTGAACTGGGACATAAAGAAGACGGAGACTG
TTCAGGAGGCCTGTGAGCGGGAGCTCGCCCTGCGCCTGCAGCAGACGCAGAGCTTGCATTCTCTCCGGAG
CATCTCAGCAAGCAAGGCCTCACCACCTGGTGACCTGCAGAATCCTAAGCGAGCCAGACAGGATCCCACA
TGACTCGAGTCTGGTAAAGAAACCGCTGCTGCGAAATTTGAACGCCAGCACATGGACTCGTCTACTAGCG
CAGCTTAATTAACCTAGGCTGCTGCCACCGCTGAGCAATAACTAGCATAACCCCTTGGGGCCTCTAAACG
GGTCTTGAGGGGTTTTTTGCTGAAAGGAGGAACTATATCCGGATTGGCGAATGGG
[124 nt withheld, positions 2576-2699]
C
[91 nt withheld, positions 2701-2791]
A
[49 nt withheld, positions 2793-2841]
CCTTTGACGTTGGAGTCCACGTTCTTT
[37 nt withheld, positions 2869-2905]
ACCCTATCTCGGTCTATTCTTTTGATTTATAAGGGATTTTGCCGATTTCGGCCTATTGGTTAAAAAATGA
GCTGATTTAACAAAAATTTAACGCGAATTTTAACAAAATATTAACGTTTACAATTTCTGGCGGCACGATG
GCATGAGATTATCAAAAAGGATCTTCACCTAGATCCTTTTAAATTAAAAATGAAGTTTTAAATCAATCTA
AAGTATATATGAGTAAACTTGGTCTGACAGTTACCAATGCTTAATCAGTGAGGCACCTATCTCAGCGATC
TGTCTATTTCGTTCATCCATAGTTGCCTGACTCCCCGTCGTGTAGATAACTACGATACGGGAGGGCTTAC
CATCTGGCCCCAGTGCTGCAATGATACCGCGAGACCCACGCTCACCGGCTCCAGATTTATCAGCAATAAA
CCAGCCAGCCGGAAGGGCCGAGCGCAGAAGTGGTCCTGCAACTTTATCCGCCTCCATCCAGTCTATTAAT
TGTTGCCGGGAAGCTAGAGTAAGTAGTTCGCCAGTTAATAGTTTGCGCAACGTTGTTGCCATTGCTACAG
GCATCGTGGTGTCACGCTCGTCGTTTGGTATGGCTTCATTCAGCTCCGGTTCCCAACGATCAAGGCGAGT
TACATGATCCCCCATGTTGTGCAAAAAAGCGGTTAGCTCCTTCGGTCCTCCGATCGTTGTCAGAAGTAAG
TTGGCCGCAGTGTTATCACTCATGGTTATGGCAGCACTGCATAATTCTCTTACTGTCATGCCATCCGTAA
GATGCTTTTCTGTGACTGGTGAGTACTCAACCAAGTCATTCTGAGAATAGTGTATGCGGCGACCGAGTTG
CTCTTGCCCGGCGTCAATACGGGATAATACCGCGCCACATAGCAGAACTTTAAAAGTGCTCATCATTGGA
AAACGTTCTTCGGGGCGAAAACTCTCAAGGATCTTACCGCTGTTGAGATCCAGTTCGATGTAACCCACTC
GTGCACCCAACTGATCTTCAGCATCTTTTACTTTCACCAGCGTTTCTGGGTGAGCAAAAACAGGAAGGCA
AAATGCCGCAAAAAAGGGAATAAGGGCGACACGGAAATGTTGAATACTCATACTCTTCCTTTTTCAATCA
TGATTGAAGCATTTATCAGGGTTATTGTCTCATGAGCGGATACATATTTGAATGTATTTAGAAAAATAAA
CAAATAGGTCATGACCAAAATCCCTTAACGTGAGTTTTCGTTCCACTGAGCGTCAGACCCCGTAGAAAAG
ATCAAAGGATCTTCTTGAGATCCTTTTTTTCTGCGCGTAATCTGCTGCTTGCAAACAAAAAAACCACCGC
TACCAGCGGTGGTTTGTTTGCCGGATCAAGAGCTACCAACTCTTTTTCCGAAGGTAACTGGCTTCAGCAG
AGCGCAGATACCAAATACTGTCCTTCTAGTGTAGCCGTAGTTAGGCCACCACTTCAAGAACTCTGTAGCA
CCGCCTACATACCTCGCTCTGCTAATCCTGTTACCAGTGGCTGCTGCCAGTGGCGATAAGTCGTGTCTTA
CCGGGTTGGACTCAAGACGATAGTTACCGGATAAGGCGCAGCGGTCGGGCTGAACGGGGGGTTCGTGCAC
ACAGCCCAGCTTGGAGCGAACGACCTACACCGAACTGAGATACCTACAGCGTGAGCTATGAGAAAGCGCC
ACGCTTCCCGAAGGGAGAAAGGCGGACAGGTATCCGGTAAGCGGCAGGGTCGGAACAGGAGAGCGCACGA
GGGAGCTTCCAGGGGGAAACGCCTGGTATCTTTATAGTCCTGTCGGGTTTCGCCACCTCTGACTTGAGCG
TCGATTTTTGTGATGCTCGTCAGGGGGGCGGAGCCTATGGAAAAACGCCAGCAACGCGGCCTTTTTACGG
TTCCTGGCCTTTTGCTGGCCTTTTGCTCACATGCTCTTTCCTGCGTTATCCCCTGATTCTGTGGATAACC
GTATTACCGCCTTTGAGTGAGCTGATACCGCTCGCCGCAGCCGAACGACCGAGCGCAGCGAGTCAGTGAG
CGAGGAAGCGGAAGAGCGCCTGATGCGGTATTTTCTCCTTACGCATCTGTGCGGTATTTCACACCGCAAT
GGTGCACTCTCAGTACAATCTGCTCTGATGCCGCATAGTTAAGCCAGTATACACTCCGCTATCGCTACGT
GACTGGGTCATGGCTGCGCCCCGACACCCGCCAACACCCGCTGACGCGCCCTGACGGGCTTGTCTGCTCC
CGGCATCCGCTTACAGACAAGCTGTGACCGTCTCCGGGAGCTGCATGTGTCAGAGGTTTTCACCGTCATC
ACCGAAACGCGCGAGGCAGCTGCGGTAAAGCTCATCAGCGTGGTCGTGAAGCGATTCACAGATGTCTGCC
TGTTCATCCGCGTCCAGCTCGTTGAGTTTCTCCAGAAGCGTTAATGTCTGGCTTCTGATAAAGCGGGCCA
TGTTAAGGGCGGTTTTTTCCTGTTTGGTCACTGATGCCTCCGTGTAAGGGGGATTTCTGTTCATGGGGGT
AATGATACCGATGAAACGAGAGAGGATGCTCACGATACGGGTTACTGATGATGAACATGCCCGGTTACTG
GAACGTTGTGAGGGTAAACAACTGGCGGTATGGATGCGGCGGGACCAGAGAAAAATCACTCAGGGTCAAT
GCCAGCGCTTCGTTAATACAGATGTAGGTGTTCCACAGGGTAGCCAGCAGCATCCTGCGATGCAGATCCG
GAACATAATGGTGCAGGGCGCTGACTTCCGCGTTTCCAGACTTTACGAAACACGGAAACCGAAGACCATT
CATGTTGTTGCTCAGGTCGCAGACGTTTTGCAGCAGCAGTCGCTTCACGTTCGCTCGCGTATCGGTGATT
CATTCTGCTAACCAGTAAGGCAACCCCGCCAGCCTAGCCGGGTCCTCAACGACAGGAGCACGATCATGCT
AGTCATGCCCCGCGCCCACCGGAAGGAGCTGACTGGGTTGAAGGCTCTCAAGGGCATCGGTCGAGATCCC
GGTGCCTAATGAGTGAGCTAACTTACATTAATTGCGTTGCGCTCACTGCCCGCTTTCCAGTCGGGAAACC
TGTCGTGCCAGCTGCATTAATGAATCGGCCAACGCGCGGGGAGAGGCGGTTTGCGTATTGGGCGCCAGGG
TGGTTTTTCTTTTCACCAGTGAGACGGGCAACAGCTGATTGCCCTTCACCGCCTGGCCCTGAGAGAGTTG
CAGCAAGCGGTCCACGCTGGTTTGCCCCAGCAGGCGAAAATCCTGTTTGATGGTGGTTAACGGCGGGATA
TAACATGAGCTGTCTTCGGTATCGTCGTATCCCACTACCGAGATGTCCGCACCAACGCGCAGCCCGGACT
CGGTAATGGCGCGCATTGCGCCCAGCGCCATCTGATCGTTGGCAACCAGCATCGCAGTGGGAACGATGCC
CTCATTCAGCATTTGCATGGTTTGTTGAAAACCGGACATGGCACTCCAGTCGCCTTCCCGTTCCGCTATC
GGCTGAATTTGATTGCGAGTGAGATATTTATGCCAGCCAGCCAGACGCAGACGCGCCGAGACAGAACTTA
ATGGGCCCGCTAACAGCGCGATTTGCTGGTGACCCAATGCGACCAGATGCTCCACGCCCAGTCGCGTACC
GTCTTCATGGGAGAAAATAATACTGTTGATGGGTGTCTGGTCAGAGACATCAAGAAATAACGCCGGAACA
TTAGTGCAGGCAGCTTCCACAGCAATGGCATCCTGGTCATCCAGCGGATAGTTAATGATCAGCCCACTGA
CGCGTTGCGCGAGAAGATTGTGCACCGCCGCTTTACAGGCTTCGACGCCGCTTCGTTCTACCATCGACAC
CACCACGCTGGCACCCAGTTGATCGGCGCGAGATTTAATCGCCGCGACAATTTGCGACGGCGCGTGCAGG
GCCAGACTGGAGGTGGCAACGCCAATCAGCAACGACTGTTTGCCCGCCAGTTGTTGTGCCACGCGGTTGG
GAATGTAATTCAGCTCCGCCATCGCCGCTTCCACTTTTTCCCGCGTTTTCGCAGAAACGTGGCTGGCCTG
GTTCACCACGCGGGAAACGGTCTGATAAGAGACACCGGCATACTCTGCGACATCGTATAACGTTACTGGT
TTCACATTCACCACCCTGAATTGACTCTCTTCCGGGCGCTATCATGCCATACCGCGAAAGGTTTTGCGCC
ATTCGATGGTGTCCGGGATCTCGACGCTCTCCCTTATGCGACTCCTGCATTAGGAAGCAGCCCAGTAGTA
GGTTGAGGCCGTTGAGCACCGCCGCCGCAAGGAATGGTGCATGCAAGGAGATGGCGCCCAACAGTCCCCC
GGCCACGGGGCCTGCCACCATACCCACGCCGAAACAAGCGCTCATGAGCCCGAAGTGGCGAGCCCGATCT
TCCCCATCGGTGATGTCGGCGATATAGGCGCCAGCAACCGCACCTGTGGCGCCGGTGATGCCGGCCACGA
TGCGTCCGGCGTAGAGGATCGAGATCGATCTCGATCCCGCGAAAT
